LOCUS       Exported 10381 bp ds-DNA circular SYN 12-MAY-2021
DEFINITION  Targeted DNA methylation.
ACCESSION   .
VERSION     .
KEYWORDS    pSt1374m-EF1alpha-N-NLS-DNMT3L-L-DNMT3A-L-dcas9-NLS
SOURCE      synthetic DNA construct
  ORGANISM  synthetic DNA construct
REFERENCE   1 (bases 1 to 10381)
  AUTHORS   Lu Z, Liu Z, Mao W, Wang X, Zheng X, Chen S, Cao B, Huang S, Zhang
            X, Zhou T, Zhang Y, Huang X, Sun Q, Li JD
  TITLE     Locus-specific DNA methylation of Mecp2 promoter leads to
            autism-like phenotypes in mice.
  JOURNAL   Cell Death Dis. 2020 Feb 3;11(2):85. doi: 10.1038/s41419-020-2290-x.
  PUBMED    32015323
REFERENCE   2 (bases 1 to 10381)
  AUTHORS   .
  TITLE     Direct Submission
  JOURNAL   Exported May 12, 2021 from SnapGene Server 1.1.58
            http://www.snapgene.com
FEATURES             Location/Qualifiers
     source          1..10381
                     /organism="synthetic DNA construct"
                     /mol_type="other DNA"
     promoter        1..1181
                     /label=EF-1-alpha promoter
                     /note="strong constitutive promoter for human elongation
                     factor EF-1-alpha"
     intron          231..1173
                     /label=EF-1-alpha intron A
                     /note="intron upstream of the start codon of human
                     EF-1-alpha"
     primer_bind     1130..1150
                     /label=EF1a-F
                     /note="Human elongation factor-1a promoter, forward primer"
     primer_bind     1231..1250
                     /label=T7
                     /note="T7 promoter, forward primer"
     promoter        1231..1249
                     /label=T7 promoter
                     /note="promoter for bacteriophage T7 RNA polymerase"
     CDS             1278..1298
                     /codon_start=1
                     /product="nuclear localization signal of SV40 (simian virus
                     40) large T antigen"
                     /label=SV40 NLS
                     /translation="PKKKRKV"
     CDS             1953..1970
                     /codon_start=1
                     /product="thrombin recognition and cleavage site"
                     /label=thrombin site
                     /translation="LVPRGS"
     CDS             6987..7007
                     /codon_start=1
                     /product="nuclear localization signal of SV40 (simian virus
                     40) large T antigen"
                     /label=SV40 NLS
                     /translation="PKKKRKV"
     CDS             7038..7094
                     /codon_start=1
                     /product="2A peptide from porcine teschovirus-1
                     polyprotein"
                     /label=P2A
                     /note="Eukaryotic ribosomes fail to insert a peptide bond
                     between the Gly and Pro residues, yielding separate
                     polypeptides."
                     /translation="ATNFSLLKQAGDVEENPGP"
     CDS             7095..7805
                     /codon_start=1
                     /product="monomeric derivative of DsRed fluorescent protein
                     (Shaner et al., 2004)"
                     /label=mCherry
                     /note="mammalian codon-optimized"
                     /translation="MVSKGEEDNMAIIKEFMRFKVHMEGSVNGHEFEIEGEGEGRPYEG
                     TQTAKLKVTRGGPLPFAWDILSPQFMYGSKAYVKHPADIPDYLKLSFPEGFKWERVMNF
                     EDGGVVTVTQDSSLQDGEFIYKVKLRGTNFPSDGPVMQKKTMGWEASSERMYPEDGALK
                     GEIKQRLKLKDGGHYDAEVKTTYKAKKPVQLPGAYNVNIKLDITSHNEDYTIVEQYERA
                     EGRHSTGGMDELYK"
     primer_bind     7508..7527
                     /label=mCherry-F
                     /note="mCherry, forward primer"
     primer_bind     complement(7825..7842)
                     /label=BGH-rev
                     /note="Bovine growth hormone terminator, reverse primer.
                     Also called BGH reverse"
     polyA_signal    7831..8055
                     /label=bGH poly(A) signal
                     /note="bovine growth hormone polyadenylation signal"
     primer_bind     complement(8217..8234)
                     /label=L4440
                     /note="L4440 vector, forward primer"
     rep_origin      complement(8388..8976)
                     /direction=LEFT
                     /label=ori
                     /note="high-copy-number ColE1/pMB1/pBR322/pUC origin of
                     replication"
     primer_bind     complement(8468..8487)
                     /label=pBR322ori-F
                     /note="pBR322 origin, forward primer"
     CDS             complement(9147..10007)
                     /codon_start=1
                     /gene="bla"
                     /product="beta-lactamase"
                     /label=AmpR
                     /note="confers resistance to ampicillin, carbenicillin, and
                     related antibiotics"
                     /translation="MSIQHFRVALIPFFAAFCLPVFAHPETLVKVKDAEDQLGARVGYI
                     ELDLNSGKILESFRPEERFPMMSTFKVLLCGAVLSRIDAGQEQLGRRIHYSQNDLVEYS
                     PVTEKHLTDGMTVRELCSAAITMSDNTAANLLLTTIGGPKELTAFLHNMGDHVTRLDRW
                     EPELNEAIPNDERDTTMPVAMATTLRKLLTGELLTLASRQQLIDWMEADKVAGPLLRSA
                     LPAGWFIADKSGAGERGSRGIIAALGPDGKPSRIVVIYTTGSQATMDERNRQIAEIGAS
                     LIKHW"
     primer_bind     9770..9789
                     /label=Amp-R
                     /note="Ampicillin resistance gene, reverse primer"
     promoter        complement(10008..10112)
                     /gene="bla"
                     /label=AmpR promoter
     primer_bind     complement(10187..10206)
                     /label=pRS-marker
                     /note="pRS vectors, use to sequence yeast selectable
                     marker"
ORIGIN
        1 gctccggtgc ccgtcagtgg gcagagcgca catcgcccac agtccccgag aagttggggg
       61 gaggggtcgg caattgaacc ggtgcctaga gaaggtggcg cggggtaaac tgggaaagtg
      121 atgtcgtgta ctggctccgc ctttttcccg agggtggggg agaaccgtat ataagtgcag
      181 tagtcgccgt gaacgttctt tttcgcaacg ggtttgccgc cagaacacag gtaagtgccg
      241 tgtgtggttc ccgcgggcct ggcctcttta cgggttatgg cccttgcgtg ccttgaatta
      301 cttccacgcc cctggctgca gtacgtgatt cttgatcccg agcttcgggt tggaagtggg
      361 tgggagagtt cgaggccttg cgcttaagga gccccttcgc ctcgtgcttg agttgaggcc
      421 tggcctgggc gctggggccg ccgcgtgcga atctggtggc accttcgcgc ctgtctcgct
      481 gctttcgata agtctctagc catttaaaat ttttgatgac ctgctgcgac gctttttttc
      541 tggcaagata gtcttgtaaa tgcgggccaa gatctgcaca ctggtatttc ggtttttggg
      601 gccgcgggcg gcgacggggc ccgtgcgtcc cagcgcacat gttcggcgag gcggggcctg
      661 cgagcgcggc caccgagaat cggacggggg tagtctcaag ctggccggcc tgctctggtg
      721 cctggcctcg cgccgccgtg tatcgccccg ccctgggcgg caaggctggc ccggtcggca
      781 ccagttgcgt gagcggaaag atggccgctt cccggccctg ctgcagggag ctcaaaatgg
      841 aggacgcggc gctcgggaga gcgggcgggt gagtcaccca cacaaaggaa aagggccttt
      901 ccgtcctcag ccgtcgcttc atgtgactcc acggagtacc gggcgccgtc caggcacctc
      961 gattagttct cgagcttttg gagtacgtcg tctttaggtt ggggggaggg gttttatgcg
     1021 atggagtttc cccacactga gtgggtggag actgaagtta ggccagcttg gcacttgatg
     1081 taattctcct tggaatttgc cctttttgag tttggatctt ggttcattct caagcctcag
     1141 acagtggttc aaagtttttt tcttccattt caggtgtcgt ggagctctct ggctaactag
     1201 agaacccact gcttactggc ttatcgaaat taatacgact cactataggg agacccaagc
     1261 tggctagcac catgggacct aagaaaaaga ggaaggtggc ggccgctggc ggcagcatgt
     1321 tcgaaaccgt gcctgtgtgg aggagacagc cagtccgggt gctgtccctt tttgaagaca
     1381 tcaagaaaga gctgacgagt ttgggctttt tggaaagtgg ttctgacccg ggacaactga
     1441 agcatgtggt tgatgtcaca gacacagtga ggaaggatgt ggaggagtgg ggacccttcg
     1501 atcttgtgta cggcgccaca cctcccctgg gccacacctg tgaccgtcct cccagctggt
     1561 acctgttcca gttccaccgg ctcctgcagt acgcacggcc caagccaggc agccccaggc
     1621 ccttcttctg gatgttcgtg gacaatctgg tgctgaacaa ggaagacctg gacgtcgcat
     1681 ctcgcttcct ggagatggag ccagtcacca tcccagatgt ccacggcgga tccttgcaga
     1741 atgctgtccg cgtgtggagc aacatcccag ccataaggag cagcaggcac tgggctctgg
     1801 tttcggaaga agaattgtcc ctgctggccc agaacaagca gagctcgaag ctcgcggcca
     1861 agtggcccac caagctggtg aagaactgct ttctccccct aagagaatat ttcaagtatt
     1921 tttcaagcag cgggcgcagc ttcagcagcg gactagtgcc ccgcggcagc cacccagctg
     1981 agaagaggaa gcccatccgg gtgctgtctc tctttgatgg aatcgctaca gggctcctgg
     2041 tgctgaagga cttgggcatt caggtggacc gctacattgc ctcggaggtg tgtgaggact
     2101 ccatcacggt gggcatggtg cggcaccagg ggaagatcat gtacgtcggg gacgtccgca
     2161 gcgtcacaca gaagcatatc caggagtggg gcccattcga tctggtgatt gggggcagtc
     2221 cctgcaatga cctctccatc gtcaaccctg ctcgcaaggg cctctacgag ggcactggcc
     2281 ggctcttctt tgagttctac cgcctcctgc atgatgcgcg gcccaaggag ggagatgatc
     2341 gccccttctt ctggctcttt gagaatgtgg tggccatggg cgttagtgac aagagggaca
     2401 tctcgcgatt tctcgagtcc aaccctgtga tgattgatgc caaagaagtg tcagctgcac
     2461 acagggcccg ctacttctgg ggtaaccttc ccggtatgaa caggccgttg gcatccactg
     2521 tgaatgataa gctggagctg caggagtgtc tggagcatgg caggatagcc aagttcagca
     2581 aagtgaggac cattactacg aggtcaaact ccataaagca gggcaaagac cagcattttc
     2641 ctgtcttcat gaatgagaaa gaggacatct tatggtgcac tgaaatggaa agggtatttg
     2701 gtttcccagt ccactatact gacgtctcca acatgagccg cttggcgagg cagagactgc
     2761 tgggccggtc atggagcgtg ccagtcatcc gccacctctt cgctccgctg aaggagtatt
     2821 ttgcgtgtgt gagcggcagc gagacccccg gtaccagcga gagcgccacc cccgagagcg
     2881 acaagaaata ctctattgga ctggctatcg ggacaaactc cgttggctgg gccgtcataa
     2941 ccgacgagta taaggtgcca agcaagaaat tcaaggtgct gggtaatact gaccgccatt
     3001 caatcaagaa gaacctgatc ggagcactcc tcttcgactc cggtgaaacc gctgaagcta
     3061 ctcggctgaa gcggaccgca aggcggagat acacccgccg caagaatcgg atatgttatc
     3121 tgcaagagat ctttagcaac gaaatggcta aggtggacga ctccttcttt caccgcctgg
     3181 aagagagctt tctggtggag gaggataaga aacacgagag gcaccctata ttcggaaata
     3241 tcgtggatga ggtggcttac catgaaaagt atcctacaat ctaccatctg aggaagaagc
     3301 tggtggacag caccgataaa gcagacctga ggctcatcta tctggccctg gctcatatga
     3361 taaagtttag aggacacttt ctgatcgagg gcgacctgaa tcccgataat tccgatgtgg
     3421 ataaactctt cattcaactg gtgcagacat ataaccaact gttcgaggag aatcccataa
     3481 acgcttctgg tgtggatgcc aaggctattc tgtccgctcg gctgtccaag tcacgcagac
     3541 tggagaatct gattgcccaa ctgccaggag aaaagaagaa cggcctgttt gggaacctca
     3601 tcgccctgag cctgggcctg acacctaact tcaagtccaa ttttgatctg gccgaagatg
     3661 ctaaactcca gctctccaag gacacctatg acgatgatct ggacaacctg ctcgcacaga
     3721 taggcgacca gtacgccgat ctctttctgg ctgctaagaa tctctccgac gccattctgc
     3781 tgagcgacat actccgggtc aacactgaga tcaccaaagc acctctgagc gcctccatga
     3841 taaaacgcta tgatgaacac catcaagacc tgactctgct caaagccctc gtgaggcaac
     3901 agctgccaga gaagtacaaa gagatattct tcgaccagag caagaatgga tatgccggat
     3961 acatcgatgg cggagcatca caggaagaat tttacaagtt catcaaacca atcctcgaga
     4021 agatggacgg tactgaagag ctgctggtga agctgaacag ggaggacctg ctgaggaagc
     4081 agaggacctt tgataatggc tccattccac atcagataca cctgggagag ctgcatgcaa
     4141 tcctccgcag gcaggaggat ttctatcctt tcctgaagga taaccgggag aagatagaga
     4201 agatcctgac cttcaggatc ccttattacg tcggccctct ggctagaggc aactcccgct
     4261 tcgcttggat gaccaggaaa tctgaggaga caattactcc ttggaacttc gaagaggtcg
     4321 tggataaggg cgcaagcgcc cagtcattca tcgaacggat gaccaatttc gataagaacc
     4381 tgccaaacga gaaggtcctg cccaaacatt cactcctgta cgagtatttc accgtctata
     4441 acgagctgac taaagtgaag tacgtgaccg agggcatgag gaagcctgcc ttcctgtccg
     4501 gagagcagaa gaaggctatc gttgatctgc tcttcaagac taatagaaag gtgacagtga
     4561 agcagctcaa ggaggattac tttaagaaga tcgaatgctt tgactcagtg gaaatctctg
     4621 gcgtggagga ccgctttaat gccagcctgg gcacttacca tgatctgctg aagataatca
     4681 aagacaaaga tttcctcgat aatgaggaga acgaggacat cctggaagat atcgtgctga
     4741 ccctgactct gttcgaggat agagagatga tcgaagagcg cctgaagacc tatgcccatc
     4801 tgtttgacga taaagtcatg aaacagctca agcggcggcg ctacactggg tggggtagac
     4861 tctccaggaa actcataaac ggcatccgcg acaaacagag cggaaagacc atcctggatt
     4921 tcctgaaatc cgacggattc gctaacagga acttcatgca actgattcac gatgactctc
     4981 tgacatttaa agaggacatc cagaaggcac aggtgagcgg tcaaggcgac agcctgcacg
     5041 agcacatcgc caacctcgct ggatcacccg ccataaagaa gggaatactg cagacagtca
     5101 aggtcgtgga cgaactcgtc aaagtgatgg gtcggcacaa gccagagaat atcgttatcg
     5161 aaatggcaag ggagaaccaa accacccaga agggccagaa gaactctcgg gaacggatga
     5221 aaagaatcga agagggaatt aaggagctgg gatctcagat actgaaggag caccctgtgg
     5281 agaatacaca gctccagaac gagaaactct acctgtacta cctccagaac gggcgggaca
     5341 tgtacgttga ccaggaactc gacatcaacc ggctgtccga ttatgacgtg gacgctattg
     5401 ttccacagtc cttcctcaaa gatgactcca ttgacaacaa ggtgctgacc agatccgata
     5461 aggcccgcgg taagtctgac aatgttccat cagaagaggt ggtcaagaag atgaagaatt
     5521 actggcggca gctcctcaac gccaaactga tcacccagcg gaagtttgac aatctgacta
     5581 aggcagaaag aggaggtctg agcgaactcg acaaggccgg ctttattaag aggcaactgg
     5641 tcgaaacacg ccagattacc aaacacgtgg cacaaatcct cgactctagg atgaacacta
     5701 agtacgatga gaacgataag ctgatcaggg aagtgaaagt gataactctg aagagcaagc
     5761 tggtgtctga cttccggaag gactttcaat tctacaaagt tcgcgaaata aacaattacc
     5821 atcatgctca cgatgcctat ctcaatgctg tcgttggcac cgccctgatc aagaaatacc
     5881 ctaaactgga gtctgagttc gtgtacggtg actataaagt ctacgatgtg aggaagatga
     5941 tagcaaagtc tgagcaagag attggcaaag ccaccgccaa gtacttcttc tactctaata
     6001 tcatgaattt ctttaagact gagataaccc tggctaacgg cgaaatccgg aagcgcccac
     6061 tgatcgaaac aaacggagaa acaggagaaa tcgtgtggga taaaggcagg gacttcgcaa
     6121 ctgtgcggaa ggtgctgtcc atgccacaag tcaatatcgt gaagaagacc gaagtgcaga
     6181 ccggcggatt ctcaaaggag agcatcctgc caaagcggaa ctctgacaag ctgatcgcca
     6241 ggaagaaaga ttgggaccca aagaagtatg gcggtttcga ttcccctaca gtggcttatt
     6301 ccgttctggt cgtggcaaaa gtggagaaag gcaagtccaa gaaactcaag tctgttaagg
     6361 agctgctcgg aattactatt atggagagat ccagcttcga gaagaatcca atcgatttcc
     6421 tggaagctaa gggctataaa gaagtgaaga aagatctcat catcaaactg cccaagtact
     6481 ctctctttga gctggagaat ggtaggaagc ggatgctggc ctccgccgga gagctgcaga
     6541 aaggaaacga gctggctctg ccctccaaat acgtgaactt cctgtatctg gcctcccact
     6601 acgagaaact caaaggtagc cctgaagaca atgagcagaa gcaactcttt gttgagcaac
     6661 ataaacacta cctggacgaa atcattgaac agattagcga gttcagcaag cgggttattc
     6721 tggccgatgc aaacctcgat aaagtgctga gcgcatataa taagcacagg gacaagccaa
     6781 ttcgcgaaca agcagagaat attatccacc tctttactct gactaatctg ggcgctcctg
     6841 ctgccttcaa gtatttcgat acaactattg acaggaagcg gtacacctct accaaagaag
     6901 ttctcgatgc caccctgata caccagtcaa ttaccggact gtacgagact cgcatcgacc
     6961 tgtctcagct cggcggcgac ggttctccca agaagaagag gaaagtctcg agcggtggag
     7021 ctgcaggagg atccggcgcc acgaacttct ctctgttaaa gcaagcagga gacgtggaag
     7081 aaaaccccgg tcctatggtg agcaagggcg aggaggataa catggccatc atcaaggagt
     7141 tcatgcgctt caaggtgcac atggagggct ccgtgaacgg ccacgagttc gagatcgagg
     7201 gcgagggcga gggccgcccc tacgagggca cccagaccgc caagctgaag gtgaccaggg
     7261 gtggccccct gcccttcgcc tgggacatcc tgtcccctca gttcatgtac ggctccaagg
     7321 cctacgtgaa gcaccccgcc gacatccccg actacttgaa gctgtccttc cccgagggct
     7381 tcaagtggga gcgcgtgatg aacttcgagg acggcggcgt ggtgaccgtg acccaggact
     7441 cctccctgca ggacggcgag ttcatctaca aggtgaagct gcgcggcacc aacttcccct
     7501 ccgacggccc cgtaatgcag aagaagacca tgggctggga ggcctcctcc gagcggatgt
     7561 accccgagga cggcgccctg aagggcgaga tcaagcagag gctgaagctg aaggacggcg
     7621 gccactacga cgctgaggtc aagaccacct acaaggccaa gaagcccgtg cagctgcccg
     7681 gcgcctacaa cgtcaacatc aagttggaca tcacctccca caacgaggac tacaccatcg
     7741 tggaacagta cgaacgcgcc gagggccgcc actccaccgg cggcatggac gagctgtaca
     7801 agtaagttta aacccgctga tcagcctcga ctgtgccttc tagttgccag ccatctgttg
     7861 tttgcccctc ccccgtgcct tccttgaccc tggaaggtgc cactcccact gtcctttcct
     7921 aataaaatga ggaaattgca tcgcattgtc tgagtaggtg tcattctatt ctggggggtg
     7981 gggtggggca ggacagcaag ggggaggatt gggaagacaa tagcaggcat gctggggatg
     8041 cggtgggctc tatggcttct gaggcggaaa gaaccagctg gggctctagg gggtatcccc
     8101 attgcgttgc gctcactgcc cgctttccag tcgggaaacc tgtcgtgcca gctgcattaa
     8161 tgaatcggcc aacgcgcggg gagaggcggt ttgcgtattg ggcgctcttc cgcttcctcg
     8221 ctcactgact cgctgcgctc ggtcgttcgg ctgcggcgag cggtatcagc tcactcaaag
     8281 gcggtaatac ggttatccac agaatcaggg gataacgcag gaaagaacat gtgagcaaaa
     8341 ggccagcaaa aggccaggaa ccgtaaaaag gccgcgttgc tggcgttttt ccataggctc
     8401 cgcccccctg acgagcatca caaaaatcga cgctcaagtc agaggtggcg aaacccgaca
     8461 ggactataaa gataccaggc gtttccccct ggaagctccc tcgtgcgctc tcctgttccg
     8521 accctgccgc ttaccggata cctgtccgcc tttctccctt cgggaagcgt ggcgctttct
     8581 catagctcac gctgtaggta tctcagttcg gtgtaggtcg ttcgctccaa gctgggctgt
     8641 gtgcacgaac cccccgttca gcccgaccgc tgcgccttat ccggtaacta tcgtcttgag
     8701 tccaacccgg taagacacga cttatcgcca ctggcagcag ccactggtaa caggattagc
     8761 agagcgaggt atgtaggcgg tgctacagag ttcttgaagt ggtggcctaa ctacggctac
     8821 actagaagaa cagtatttgg tatctgcgct ctgctgaagc cagttacctt cggaaaaaga
     8881 gttggtagct cttgatccgg caaacaaacc accgctggta gcggtggttt ttttgtttgc
     8941 aagcagcaga ttacgcgcag aaaaaaagga tctcaagaag atcctttgat cttttctacg
     9001 gggtctgacg ctcagtggaa cgaaaactca cgttaaggga ttttggtcat gagattatca
     9061 aaaaggatct tcacctagat ccttttaaat taaaaatgaa gttttaaatc aatctaaagt
     9121 atatatgagt aaacttggtc tgacagttac caatgcttaa tcagtgaggc acctatctca
     9181 gcgatctgtc tatttcgttc atccatagtt gcctgactcc ccgtcgtgta gataactacg
     9241 atacgggagg gcttaccatc tggccccagt gctgcaatga taccgcgaga cccacgctca
     9301 ccggctccag atttatcagc aataaaccag ccagccggaa gggccgagcg cagaagtggt
     9361 cctgcaactt tatccgcctc catccagtct attaattgtt gccgggaagc tagagtaagt
     9421 agttcgccag ttaatagttt gcgcaacgtt gttgccattg ctacaggcat cgtggtgtca
     9481 cgctcgtcgt ttggtatggc ttcattcagc tccggttccc aacgatcaag gcgagttaca
     9541 tgatccccca tgttgtgcaa aaaagcggtt agctccttcg gtcctccgat cgttgtcaga
     9601 agtaagttgg ccgcagtgtt atcactcatg gttatggcag cactgcataa ttctcttact
     9661 gtcatgccat ccgtaagatg cttttctgtg actggtgagt actcaaccaa gtcattctga
     9721 gaatagtgta tgcggcgacc gagttgctct tgcccggcgt caatacggga taataccgcg
     9781 ccacatagca gaactttaaa agtgctcatc attggaaaac gttcttcggg gcgaaaactc
     9841 tcaaggatct taccgctgtt gagatccagt tcgatgtaac ccactcgtgc acccaactga
     9901 tcttcagcat cttttacttt caccagcgtt tctgggtgag caaaaacagg aaggcaaaat
     9961 gccgcaaaaa agggaataag ggcgacacgg aaatgttgaa tactcatact cttccttttt
    10021 caatattatt gaagcattta tcagggttat tgtctcatga gcggatacat atttgaatgt
    10081 atttagaaaa ataaacaaat aggggttccg cgcacatttc cccgaaaagt gccacctgac
    10141 gtcgacggat cgggagatct cccgatcccc tatggtgcac tctcagtaca atctgctctg
    10201 atgccgcata gttaagccag tatctgctcc ctgcttgtgt gttggaggtc gctgagtagt
    10261 gcgcgagcaa aatttaagct acaacaaggc aaggcttgac cgacaattgc atgaagaatc
    10321 tgcttagggt taggcgtttt gcgctgcttc gcgatgtacg ggccagatat acgcgtgtga
    10381 g
//
