>Addgene plasmid #112214 | pSt1374m-EF1alpha-N-NLS-DNMT3L-L-DNMT3A-L-dcas9-NLS | depositor full sequence | sequence record 211338 | pSt1374m-EF1alpha-N-NLS-DNMT3L-L-DNMT3A-L-dcas9-NLS sequence 10381 bps
GACGGATCGGGAGATCTCCCGATCCCCTATGGTCGACTCTCAGTACAATCTGCTCTGATGCCGCATAGTT
AAGCCAGTATCTGCTCCCTGCTTGTGTGTTGGAGGTCGCTGAGTAGTGCGCGAGCAAAATTTAAGCTACA
ACAAGGCAAGGCTTGACCGACAATTGCATGAAGAATCTGCTTAGGGTTAGGCGTTTTGCGCTGCTTCGCG
ATGTACGGGCCAGATATACGCGTGTGAGGCTCCGGTGCCCGTCAGTGGGCAGAGCGCACATCGCCCACAG
TCCCCGAGAAGTTGGGGGGAGGGGTCGGCAATTGAACCGGTGCCTAGAGAAGGTGGCGCGGGGTAAACTG
GGAAAGTGATGTCGTGTACTGGCTCCGCCTTTTTCCCGAGGGTGGGGGAGAACCGTATATAAGTGCAGTA
GTCGCCGTGAACGTTCTTTTTCGCAACGGGTTTGCCGCCAGAACACAGGTAAGTGCCGTGTGTGGTTCCC
GCGGGCCTGGCCTCTTTACGGGTTATGGCCCTTGCGTGCCTTGAATTACTTCCACGCCCCTGGCTGCAGT
ACGTGATTCTTGATCCCGAGCTTCGGGTTGGAAGTGGGTGGGAGAGTTCGAGGCCTTGCGCTTAAGGAGC
CCCTTCGCCTCGTGCTTGAGTTGAGGCCTGGCCTGGGCGCTGGGGCCGCCGCGTGCGAATCTGGTGGCAC
CTTCGCGCCTGTCTCGCTGCTTTCGATAAGTCTCTAGCCATTTAAAATTTTTGATGACCTGCTGCGACGC
TTTTTTTCTGGCAAGATAGTCTTGTAAATGCGGGCCAAGATCTGCACACTGGTATTTCGGTTTTTGGGGC
CGCGGGCGGCGACGGGGCCCGTGCGTCCCAGCGCACATGTTCGGCGAGGCGGGGCCTGCGAGCGCGGCCA
CCGAGAATCGGACGGGGGTAGTCTCAAGCTGGCCGGCCTGCTCTGGTGCCTGGCCTCGCGCCGCCGTGTA
TCGCCCCGCCCTGGGCGGCAAGGCTGGCCCGGTCGGCACCAGTTGCGTGAGCGGAAAGATGGCCGCTTCC
CGGCCCTGCTGCAGGGAGCTCAAAATGGAGGACGCGGCGCTCGGGAGAGCGGGCGGGTGAGTCACCCACA
CAAAGGAAAAGGGCCTTTCCGTCCTCAGCCGTCGCTTCATGTGACTCCACGGAGTACCGGGCGCCGTCCA
GGCACCTCGATTAGTTCTCGAGCTTTTGGAGTACGTCGTCTTTAGGTTGGGGGGAGGGGTTTTATGCGAT
GGAGTTTCCCCACACTGAGTGGGTGGAGACTGAAGTTAGGCCAGCTTGGCACTTGATGTAATTCTCCTTG
GAATTTGCCCTTTTTGAGTTTGGATCTTGGTTCATTCTCAAGCCTCAGACAGTGGTTCAAAGTTTTTTTC
TTCCATTTCAGGTGTCGTGGAGCTCTCTGGCTAACTAGAGAACCCACTGCTTACTGGCTTATCGAAATTA
ATACGACTCACTATAGGGAGACCCAAGCTGGCTAGCACCATGGGACCTAAGAAAAAGAGGAAGGTGGCGG
CCGCTGGCGGCAGCATGTTCGAAACCGTGCCTGTGTGGAGGAGACAGCCAGTCCGGGTGCTGTCCCTTTT
TGAAGACATCAAGAAAGAGCTGACGAGTTTGGGCTTTTTGGAAAGTGGTTCTGACCCGGGACAACTGAAG
CATGTGGTTGATGTCACAGACACAGTGAGGAAGGATGTGGAGGAGTGGGGACCCTTCGATCTTGTGTACG
GCGCCACACCTCCCCTGGGCCACACCTGTGACCGTCCTCCCAGCTGGTACCTGTTCCAGTTCCACCGGCT
CCTGCAGTACGCACGGCCCAAGCCAGGCAGCCCCAGGCCCTTCTTCTGGATGTTCGTGGACAATCTGGTG
CTGAACAAGGAAGACCTGGACGTCGCATCTCGCTTCCTGGAGATGGAGCCAGTCACCATCCCAGATGTCC
ACGGCGGATCCTTGCAGAATGCTGTCCGCGTGTGGAGCAACATCCCAGCCATAAGGAGCAGCAGGCACTG
GGCTCTGGTTTCGGAAGAAGAATTGTCCCTGCTGGCCCAGAACAAGCAGAGCTCGAAGCTCGCGGCCAAG
TGGCCCACCAAGCTGGTGAAGAACTGCTTTCTCCCCCTAAGAGAATATTTCAAGTATTTTTCAAGCAGCG
GGCGCAGCTTCAGCAGCGGACTAGTGCCCCGCGGCAGCCACCCAGCTGAGAAGAGGAAGCCCATCCGGGT
GCTGTCTCTCTTTGATGGAATCGCTACAGGGCTCCTGGTGCTGAAGGACTTGGGCATTCAGGTGGACCGC
TACATTGCCTCGGAGGTGTGTGAGGACTCCATCACGGTGGGCATGGTGCGGCACCAGGGGAAGATCATGT
ACGTCGGGGACGTCCGCAGCGTCACACAGAAGCATATCCAGGAGTGGGGCCCATTCGATCTGGTGATTGG
GGGCAGTCCCTGCAATGACCTCTCCATCGTCAACCCTGCTCGCAAGGGCCTCTACGAGGGCACTGGCCGG
CTCTTCTTTGAGTTCTACCGCCTCCTGCATGATGCGCGGCCCAAGGAGGGAGATGATCGCCCCTTCTTCT
GGCTCTTTGAGAATGTGGTGGCCATGGGCGTTAGTGACAAGAGGGACATCTCGCGATTTCTCGAGTCCAA
CCCTGTGATGATTGATGCCAAAGAAGTGTCAGCTGCACACAGGGCCCGCTACTTCTGGGGTAACCTTCCC
GGTATGAACAGGCCGTTGGCATCCACTGTGAATGATAAGCTGGAGCTGCAGGAGTGTCTGGAGCATGGCA
GGATAGCCAAGTTCAGCAAAGTGAGGACCATTACTACGAGGTCAAACTCCATAAAGCAGGGCAAAGACCA
GCATTTTCCTGTCTTCATGAATGAGAAAGAGGACATCTTATGGTGCACTGAAATGGAAAGGGTATTTGGT
TTCCCAGTCCACTATACTGACGTCTCCAACATGAGCCGCTTGGCGAGGCAGAGACTGCTGGGCCGGTCAT
GGAGCGTGCCAGTCATCCGCCACCTCTTCGCTCCGCTGAAGGAGTATTTTGCGTGTGTGAGCGGCAGCGA
GACCCCCGGTACCAGCGAGAGCGCCACCCCCGAGAGCGACAAGAAATACTCTATTGGACTGGCTATCGGG
ACAAACTCCGTTGGCTGGGCCGTCATAACCGACGAGTATAAGGTGCCAAGCAAGAAATTCAAGGTGCTGG
GTAATACTGACCGCCATTCAATCAAGAAGAACCTGATCGGAGCACTCCTCTTCGACTCCGGTGAAACCGC
TGAAGCTACTCGGCTGAAGCGGACCGCAAGGCGGAGATACACCCGCCGCAAGAATCGGATATGTTATCTG
CAAGAGATCTTTAGCAACGAAATGGCTAAGGTGGACGACTCCTTCTTTCACCGCCTGGAAGAGAGCTTTC
TGGTGGAGGAGGATAAGAAACACGAGAGGCACCCTATATTCGGAAATATCGTGGATGAGGTGGCTTACCA
TGAAAAGTATCCTACAATCTACCATCTGAGGAAGAAGCTGGTGGACAGCACCGATAAAGCAGACCTGAGG
CTCATCTATCTGGCCCTGGCTCATATGATAAAGTTTAGAGGACACTTTCTGATCGAGGGCGACCTGAATC
CCGATAATTCCGATGTGGATAAACTCTTCATTCAACTGGTGCAGACATATAACCAACTGTTCGAGGAGAA
TCCCATAAACGCTTCTGGTGTGGATGCCAAGGCTATTCTGTCCGCTCGGCTGTCCAAGTCACGCAGACTG
GAGAATCTGATTGCCCAACTGCCAGGAGAAAAGAAGAACGGCCTGTTTGGGAACCTCATCGCCCTGAGCC
TGGGCCTGACACCTAACTTCAAGTCCAATTTTGATCTGGCCGAAGATGCTAAACTCCAGCTCTCCAAGGA
CACCTATGACGATGATCTGGACAACCTGCTCGCACAGATAGGCGACCAGTACGCCGATCTCTTTCTGGCT
GCTAAGAATCTCTCCGACGCCATTCTGCTGAGCGACATACTCCGGGTCAACACTGAGATCACCAAAGCAC
CTCTGAGCGCCTCCATGATAAAACGCTATGATGAACACCATCAAGACCTGACTCTGCTCAAAGCCCTCGT
GAGGCAACAGCTGCCAGAGAAGTACAAAGAGATATTCTTCGACCAGAGCAAGAATGGATATGCCGGATAC
ATCGATGGCGGAGCATCACAGGAAGAATTTTACAAGTTCATCAAACCAATCCTCGAGAAGATGGACGGTA
CTGAAGAGCTGCTGGTGAAGCTGAACAGGGAGGACCTGCTGAGGAAGCAGAGGACCTTTGATAATGGCTC
CATTCCACATCAGATACACCTGGGAGAGCTGCATGCAATCCTCCGCAGGCAGGAGGATTTCTATCCTTTC
CTGAAGGATAACCGGGAGAAGATAGAGAAGATCCTGACCTTCAGGATCCCTTATTACGTCGGCCCTCTGG
CTAGAGGCAACTCCCGCTTCGCTTGGATGACCAGGAAATCTGAGGAGACAATTACTCCTTGGAACTTCGA
AGAGGTCGTGGATAAGGGCGCAAGCGCCCAGTCATTCATCGAACGGATGACCAATTTCGATAAGAACCTG
CCAAACGAGAAGGTCCTGCCCAAACATTCACTCCTGTACGAGTATTTCACCGTCTATAACGAGCTGACTA
AAGTGAAGTACGTGACCGAGGGCATGAGGAAGCCTGCCTTCCTGTCCGGAGAGCAGAAGAAGGCTATCGT
TGATCTGCTCTTCAAGACTAATAGAAAGGTGACAGTGAAGCAGCTCAAGGAGGATTACTTTAAGAAGATC
GAATGCTTTGACTCAGTGGAAATCTCTGGCGTGGAGGACCGCTTTAATGCCAGCCTGGGCACTTACCATG
ATCTGCTGAAGATAATCAAAGACAAAGATTTCCTCGATAATGAGGAGAACGAGGACATCCTGGAAGATAT
CGTGCTGACCCTGACTCTGTTCGAGGATAGAGAGATGATCGAAGAGCGCCTGAAGACCTATGCCCATCTG
TTTGACGATAAAGTCATGAAACAGCTCAAGCGGCGGCGCTACACTGGGTGGGGTAGACTCTCCAGGAAAC
TCATAAACGGCATCCGCGACAAACAGAGCGGAAAGACCATCCTGGATTTCCTGAAATCCGACGGATTCGC
TAACAGGAACTTCATGCAACTGATTCACGATGACTCTCTGACATTTAAAGAGGACATCCAGAAGGCACAG
GTGAGCGGTCAAGGCGACAGCCTGCACGAGCACATCGCCAACCTCGCTGGATCACCCGCCATAAAGAAGG
GAATACTGCAGACAGTCAAGGTCGTGGACGAACTCGTCAAAGTGATGGGTCGGCACAAGCCAGAGAATAT
CGTTATCGAAATGGCAAGGGAGAACCAAACCACCCAGAAGGGCCAGAAGAACTCTCGGGAACGGATGAAA
AGAATCGAAGAGGGAATTAAGGAGCTGGGATCTCAGATACTGAAGGAGCACCCTGTGGAGAATACACAGC
TCCAGAACGAGAAACTCTACCTGTACTACCTCCAGAACGGGCGGGACATGTACGTTGACCAGGAACTCGA
CATCAACCGGCTGTCCGATTATGACGTGGACGCTATTGTTCCACAGTCCTTCCTCAAAGATGACTCCATT
GACAACAAGGTGCTGACCAGATCCGATAAGGCCCGCGGTAAGTCTGACAATGTTCCATCAGAAGAGGTGG
TCAAGAAGATGAAGAATTACTGGCGGCAGCTCCTCAACGCCAAACTGATCACCCAGCGGAAGTTTGACAA
TCTGACTAAGGCAGAAAGAGGAGGTCTGAGCGAACTCGACAAGGCCGGCTTTATTAAGAGGCAACTGGTC
GAAACACGCCAGATTACCAAACACGTGGCACAAATCCTCGACTCTAGGATGAACACTAAGTACGATGAGA
ACGATAAGCTGATCAGGGAAGTGAAAGTGATAACTCTGAAGAGCAAGCTGGTGTCTGACTTCCGGAAGGA
CTTTCAATTCTACAAAGTTCGCGAAATAAACAATTACCATCATGCTCACGATGCCTATCTCAATGCTGTC
GTTGGCACCGCCCTGATCAAGAAATACCCTAAACTGGAGTCTGAGTTCGTGTACGGTGACTATAAAGTCT
ACGATGTGAGGAAGATGATAGCAAAGTCTGAGCAAGAGATTGGCAAAGCCACCGCCAAGTACTTCTTCTA
CTCTAATATCATGAATTTCTTTAAGACTGAGATAACCCTGGCTAACGGCGAAATCCGGAAGCGCCCACTG
ATCGAAACAAACGGAGAAACAGGAGAAATCGTGTGGGATAAAGGCAGGGACTTCGCAACTGTGCGGAAGG
TGCTGTCCATGCCACAAGTCAATATCGTGAAGAAGACCGAAGTGCAGACCGGCGGATTCTCAAAGGAGAG
CATCCTGCCAAAGCGGAACTCTGACAAGCTGATCGCCAGGAAGAAAGATTGGGACCCAAAGAAGTATGGC
GGTTTCGATTCCCCTACAGTGGCTTATTCCGTTCTGGTCGTGGCAAAAGTGGAGAAAGGCAAGTCCAAGA
AACTCAAGTCTGTTAAGGAGCTGCTCGGAATTACTATTATGGAGAGATCCAGCTTCGAGAAGAATCCAAT
CGATTTCCTGGAAGCTAAGGGCTATAAAGAAGTGAAGAAAGATCTCATCATCAAACTGCCCAAGTACTCT
CTCTTTGAGCTGGAGAATGGTAGGAAGCGGATGCTGGCCTCCGCCGGAGAGCTGCAGAAAGGAAACGAGC
TGGCTCTGCCCTCCAAATACGTGAACTTCCTGTATCTGGCCTCCCACTACGAGAAACTCAAAGGTAGCCC
TGAAGACAATGAGCAGAAGCAACTCTTTGTTGAGCAACATAAACACTACCTGGACGAAATCATTGAACAG
ATTAGCGAGTTCAGCAAGCGGGTTATTCTGGCCGATGCAAACCTCGATAAAGTGCTGAGCGCATATAATA
AGCACAGGGACAAGCCAATTCGCGAACAAGCAGAGAATATTATCCACCTCTTTACTCTGACTAATCTGGG
CGCTCCTGCTGCCTTCAAGTATTTCGATACAACTATTGACAGGAAGCGGTACACCTCTACCAAAGAAGTT
CTCGATGCCACCCTGATACACCAGTCAATTACCGGACTGTACGAGACTCGCATCGACCTGTCTCAGCTCG
GCGGCGACGGTTCTCCCAAGAAGAAGAGGAAAGTCTCGAGCGGTGGAGCTGCAGGAGGATCCGGCGCCAC
GAACTTCTCTCTGTTAAAGCAAGCAGGAGACGTGGAAGAAAACCCCGGTCCTATGGTGAGCAAGGGCGAG
GAGGATAACATGGCCATCATCAAGGAGTTCATGCGCTTCAAGGTGCACATGGAGGGCTCCGTGAACGGCC
ACGAGTTCGAGATCGAGGGCGAGGGCGAGGGCCGCCCCTACGAGGGCACCCAGACCGCCAAGCTGAAGGT
GACCAGGGGTGGCCCCCTGCCCTTCGCCTGGGACATCCTGTCCCCTCAGTTCATGTACGGCTCCAAGGCC
TACGTGAAGCACCCCGCCGACATCCCCGACTACTTGAAGCTGTCCTTCCCCGAGGGCTTCAAGTGGGAGC
GCGTGATGAACTTCGAGGACGGCGGCGTGGTGACCGTGACCCAGGACTCCTCCCTGCAGGACGGCGAGTT
CATCTACAAGGTGAAGCTGCGCGGCACCAACTTCCCCTCCGACGGCCCCGTAATGCAGAAGAAGACCATG
GGCTGGGAGGCCTCCTCCGAGCGGATGTACCCCGAGGACGGCGCCCTGAAGGGCGAGATCAAGCAGAGGC
TGAAGCTGAAGGACGGCGGCCACTACGACGCTGAGGTCAAGACCACCTACAAGGCCAAGAAGCCCGTGCA
GCTGCCCGGCGCCTACAACGTCAACATCAAGTTGGACATCACCTCCCACAACGAGGACTACACCATCGTG
GAACAGTACGAACGCGCCGAGGGCCGCCACTCCACCGGCGGCATGGACGAGCTGTACAAGTAAGTTTAAA
CCCGCTGATCAGCCTCGACTGTGCCTTCTAGTTGCCAGCCATCTGTTGTTTGCCCCTCCCCCGTGCCTTC
CTTGACCCTGGAAGGTGCCACTCCCACTGTCCTTTCCTAATAAAATGAGGAAATTGCATCGCATTGTCTG
AGTAGGTGTCATTCTATTCTGGGGGGTGGGGTGGGGCAGGACAGCAAGGGGGAGGATTGGGAAGACAATA
GCAGGCATGCTGGGGATGCGGTGGGCTCTATGGCTTCTGAGGCGGAAAGAACCAGCTGGGGCTCTAGGGG
GTATCCCCATTGCGTTGCGCTCACTGCCCGCTTTCCAGTCGGGAAACCTGTCGTGCCAGCTGCATTAATG
AATCGGCCAACGCGCGGGGAGAGGCGGTTTGCGTATTGGGCGCTCTTCCGCTTCCTCGCTCACTGACTCG
CTGCGCTCGGTCGTTCGGCTGCGGCGAGCGGTATCAGCTCACTCAAAGGCGGTAATACGGTTATCCACAG
AATCAGGGGATAACGCAGGAAAGAACATGTGAGCAAAAGGCCAGCAAAAGGCCAGGAACCGTAAAAAGGC
CGCGTTGCTGGCGTTTTTCCATAGGCTCCGCCCCCCTGACGAGCATCACAAAAATCGACGCTCAAGTCAG
AGGTGGCGAAACCCGACAGGACTATAAAGATACCAGGCGTTTCCCCCTGGAAGCTCCCTCGTGCGCTCTC
CTGTTCCGACCCTGCCGCTTACCGGATACCTGTCCGCCTTTCTCCCTTCGGGAAGCGTGGCGCTTTCTCA
ATGCTCACGCTGTAGGTATCTCAGTTCGGTGTAGGTCGTTCGCTCCAAGCTGGGCTGTGTGCACGAACCC
CCCGTTCAGCCCGACCGCTGCGCCTTATCCGGTAACTATCGTCTTGAGTCCAACCCGGTAAGACACGACT
TATCGCCACTGGCAGCAGCCACTGGTAACAGGATTAGCAGAGCGAGGTATGTAGGCGGTGCTACAGAGTT
CTTGAAGTGGTGGCCTAACTACGGCTACACTAGAAGGACAGTATTTGGTATCTGCGCTCTGCTGAAGCCA
GTTACCTTCGGAAAAAGAGTTGGTAGCTCTTGATCCGGCAAACAAACCACCGCTGGTAGCGGTGGTTTTT
TTGTTTGCAAGCAGCAGATTACGCGCAGAAAAAAAGGATCTCAAGAAGATCCTTTGATCTTTTCTACGGG
GTCTGACGCTCAGTGGAACGAAAACTCACGTTAAGGGATTTTGGTCATGAGATTATCAAAAAGGATCTTC
ACCTAGATCCTTTTAAATTAAAAATGAAGTTTTAAATCAATCTAAAGTATATATGAGTAAACTTGGTCTG
ACAGTTACCAATGCTTAATCAGTGAGGCACCTATCTCAGCGATCTGTCTATTTCGTTCATCCATAGTTGC
CTGACTCCCCGTCGTGTAGATAACTACGATACGGGAGGGCTTACCATCTGGCCCCAGTGCTGCAATGATA
CCGCGAGACCCACGCTCACCGGCTCCAGATTTATCAGCAATAAACCAGCCAGCCGGAAGGGCCGAGCGCA
GAAGTGGTCCTGCAACTTTATCCGCCTCCATCCAGTCTATTAATTGTTGCCGGGAAGCTAGAGTAAGTAG
TTCGCCAGTTAATAGTTTGCGCAACGTTGTTGCCATTGCTACAGGCATCGTGGTGTCACGCTCGTCGTTT
GGTATGGCTTCATTCAGCTCCGGTTCCCAACGATCAAGGCGAGTTACATGATCCCCCATGTTGTGCAAAA
AAGCGGTTAGCTCCTTCGGTCCTCCGATCGTTGTCAGAAGTAAGTTGGCCGCAGTGTTATCACTCATGGT
TATGGCAGCACTGCATAATTCTCTTACTGTCATGCCATCCGTAAGATGCTTTTCTGTGACTGGTGAGTAC
TCAACCAAGTCATTCTGAGAATAGTGTATGCGGCGACCGAGTTGCTCTTGCCCGGCGTCAATACGGGATA
ATACCGCGCCACATAGCAGAACTTTAAAAGTGCTCATCATTGGAAAACGTTCTTCGGGGCGAAAACTCTC
AAGGATCTTACCGCTGTTGAGATCCAGTTCGATGTAACCCACTCGTGCACCCAACTGATCTTCAGCATCT
TTTACTTTCACCAGCGTTTCTGGGTGAGCAAAAACAGGAAGGCAAAATGCCGCAAAAAAGGGAATAAGGG
CGACACGGAAATGTTGAATACTCATACTCTTCCTTTTTCAATATTATTGAAGCATTTATCAGGGTTATTG
TCTCATGAGCGGATACATATTTGAATGTATTTAGAAAAATAAACAAATAGGGGTTCCGCGCACATTTCCC
CGAAAAGTGCCACCTGACGTC
Features (pLannotate 1.2.2; 16 found; start..end, strand, type, name):
     36..80      -  misc_feature   bom (fragment): basis of mobility region from pBR322
    257..468     +  promoter       EF-1α core promoter: core promoter for human elongation factor EF-1α
    469..1411    +  intron         EF-1α intron A: intron upstream of the start codon of human EF-1α
   1419..1453    +  LTR            5' LTR (truncated) (fragment): truncated 5' long terminal repeat (LTR) from HIV-1
   1469..1487    +  promoter       T7 promoter: promoter for bacteriophage T7 RNA polymerase
   1555..2166    +  CDS            DNMT3L (fragment): DNM3L_HUMAN - Experimental evidence at protein level: Swiss-Prot protein existence level 1. Catalytically inactive regulatory factor of DNA methyltransferases that can either promote or inhibit DNA methylation depending on the context (By similarity). Essential for the function of DNMT3A and DNMT3B: activates DNMT3A and DNMT3B by binding to their catalytic domain (PubMed:17687327). Acts by accelerating the binding of DNA and S-adenosyl-L-methionine (AdoMet) to the methyltransferases and dissociates from the complex after DNA binding to the methyltransferases (PubMed:17687327). Recognizes unmet
   2211..3069    +  CDS            DNMT3A catalytic domain (fragment): catalytic domain of DNA methyltransferase 3A
   3118..7218    +  CDS            cas9: CAS9_STRP1 - Also known as csn1 From Streptococcus pyogenes serotype M1.
   7276..7332    +  CDS            P2A: 2A peptide from porcine teschovirus-1 polyprotein Eukaryotic ribosomes fail to insert a peptide bond between the Gly and Pro residues, yielding separate polypeptides.
   7333..8042    +  CDS            mCherry (fragment): monomeric derivative of DsRed fluorescent protein (Shaner et al., 2004) mammalian codon-optimized
   8069..8293    +  polyA_signal   bGH poly(A) signal: bovine growth hormone polyadenylation signal
   8297..8318    +  promoter       SV40 promoter (fragment): SV40 enhancer and early promoter
   8351..8443    -  CDS            lacI (fragment): lac repressor; lacI; The lac repressor binds to the lac operator to inhibit transcription in E. coli. This inhibition can be relieved by adding lactose or isopropyl-β-D-thiogalactopyranoside (IPTG).
   8626..9214    -  rep_origin     ori: high-copy-number ColE1/pMB1/pBR322/pUC origin of replication
   9385..10245   -  CDS            AmpR: β-lactamase; bla; confers resistance to ampicillin, carbenicillin, and related antibiotics
  10246..10350   -  promoter       AmpR promoter: bla
