[The description below was written by a language model from this plasmid's Addgene catalogue record, the feature table of its GenBank file and pLannotate feature annotations shown in this document.]
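Description:
pSt1374m-EF1alpha-N-NLS-DNMT3L-L-DNMT3A-L-dcas9-NLS is a 10.4 kb mammalian expression plasmid built on the pST1374 CRISPR backbone and intended for targeted DNA methylation. It is maintained in E. coli through a high-copy ColE1/pUC-type origin and selected with ampicillin via the bla gene and its native promoter. No mammalian drug-selection cassette is annotated. The short fragments that match an SV40 promoter, lacI, an HIV-1 LTR and the bom region appear to be backbone remnants rather than functional elements.

The payload is a single open reading frame driven by the human EF-1α promoter, including its first intron, and terminated by the bovine growth hormone polyadenylation signal. After an N-terminal SV40 nuclear localization signal come a fragment of human DNMT3L, the catalytically inactive cofactor that stimulates de novo methyltransferases, and then the catalytic domain of human DNMT3A. This is followed by Streptococcus pyogenes Cas9 carrying D10A, H840A and N863A, which abolish nuclease activity, and a second SV40 NLS. The modules are joined by linkers, and a thrombin recognition motif is annotated within the DNMT3L region. Although the catalogue lists mCherry as a C-terminal tag, the feature tables show a P2A peptide between the fusion and mCherry. The reporter should therefore be released as a separate protein that marks transfected cells rather than remaining fused to the effector. A T7 promoter upstream of the coding sequence would allow in vitro transcription of the mRNA.

No guide RNA cassette is annotated, so the sgRNA that directs the dCas9 fusion to a chosen locus must be supplied separately. The associated publication used locus-specific methylation of the Mecp2 promoter in mice. The two feature tables describe the same sequence with different coordinate origins.
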