Addgene plasmid #112214: pSt1374m-EF1alpha-N-NLS-DNMT3L-L-DNMT3A-L-dcas9-NLS
Purpose: Targeted DNA methylation
Depositing lab: Xingxu Huang. Depositing organization: ShanghaiTech University. Publication: Locus-specific DNA methylation of Mecp2 promoter leads to autism-like phenotypes in mice. Lu Z, Liu Z, Mao W, Wang X, Zheng X, Chen S, Cao B, Huang S, Zhang X, Zhou T, Zhang Y, Huang X, Sun Q, Li JD. Cell Death Dis. 2020 Feb 3;11(2):85. doi: 10.1038/s41419-020-2290-x. PubMed 32015323.
Backbone
  Vector backbone: pST1374
  Vector type: CRISPR
Growth in bacteria
  Bacterial resistance: Ampicillin, 100 μg/mL
  Growth temperature: 37°C
  Growth strain: DH5alpha
  Copy number: High Copy
Gene/Insert
  Gene/Insert name: DNMT3L-L-DNMT3A-L-dcas9
  Species: H. sapiens (human)
  Mutation: D10A,H840A,N863A
  Entrez Gene: DNMT3L; DNMT3A (a.k.a. DNMT3A2, HESJAS, M.HsaIIIA, TBRS)
  Tag / fusion protein: mCherry (C terminal on insert)
  Cloning method: Gibson Cloning
Terms and licenses: Academic/Nonprofit Terms; Industry Terms: Not Available to Industry
How to cite: pSt1374m-EF1alpha-N-NLS-DNMT3L-L-DNMT3A-L-dcas9-NLS was a gift from Xingxu Huang (Addgene plasmid # 112214 ; http://n2t.net/addgene:112214 ; RRID:Addgene_112214)
